>Addgene plasmid #177726 | pMTS-hFluc-HA-GFP11 | addgene full sequence | sequence record 352620 | Addgene NGS Result
TGACTAATTTTTTTTATTTATGCAGAGGCCGAGGCCGCCTCTGCCTCTGAGCTATTCCAGAAGTAGTGAG
GAGGCTTTTTTGGAGGCCTAGGCTTTTGCAAAAAGCTCGATTCTTCTGACACTAGCGCCACCATGAAGAA
GCCCGAACTCACCGCTACCAGCGTTGAAAAATTTCTCATCGAGAAGTTCGACAGTGTGAGCGACCTGATG
CAGTTGTCGGAGGGCGAAGAGAGCCGAGCCTTCAGCTTCGATGTCGGCGGACGCGGCTATGTACTGCGGG
TGAATAGCTGCGCTGATGGCTTCTACAAAGACCGCTACGTGTACCGCCACTTCGCCAGCGCTGCACTACC
CATCCCCGAAGTGTTGGACATCGGCGAGTTCAGCGAGAGCCTGACATACTGCATCAGTAGACGCGCCCAA
GGCGTTACTCTCCAAGACCTCCCCGAAACAGAGCTGCCTGCTGTGTTACAGCCTGTCGCCGAAGCTATGG
ATGCTATTGCCGCCGCCGACCTCAGTCAAACCAGCGGCTTCGGCCCATTCGGGCCCCAAGGCATCGGCCA
GTACACAACCTGGCGGGATTTCATTTGCGCCATTGCTGATCCCCATGTCTACCACTGGCAGACCGTGATG
GACGACACCGTGTCCGCCAGCGTAGCTCAAGCCCTGGACGAACTGATGCTGTGGGCCGAAGACTGTCCCG
AGGTGCGCCACCTCGTCCATGCCGACTTCGGCAGCAACAACGTCCTGACCGACAACGGCCGCATCACCGC
CGTAATCGACTGGTCCGAAGCTATGTTCGGGGACAGTCAGTACGAGGTGGCCAACATCTTCTTCTGGCGG
CCCTGGCTGGCTTGCATGGAGCAGCAGACTCGCTACTTCGAGCGCCGGCATCCCGAGCTGGCCGGCAGCC
CTCGTCTGCGAGCCTACATGCTGCGCATCGGCCTGGATCAGCTCTACCAGAGCCTCGTGGACGGCAACTT
CGACGATGCTGCCTGGGCTCAAGGCCGCTGCGATGCCATCGTCCGCAGCGGGGCCGGCACCGTCGGTCGC
ACACAAATCGCTCGCCGGAGCGCAGCCGTATGGACCGACGGCTGCGTCGAGGTGCTGGCCGACAGCGGCA
ACCGCCGGCCCAGTACACGACCGCGCGCTAAGGAGGTAGGTCGAGTTTAAACTCTAGAACCGGTCATGGC
CGCAATAAAATATCTTTATTTTCATTACATCTGTGTGTTGGTTTTTTGTGTGTTCGAACTAGATGCTGTC
GACCGATGCCCTTGAGAGCCTTCAACCCAGTCAGCTCCTTCCGGTGGGCGCGGGGCATGACTATCGTCGC
CGCACTTATGACTGTCTTCTTTATCATGCAACTCGTAGGACAGGTGCCGGCAGCGCTCTTCCGCTTCCTC
GCTCACTGACTCGCTGCGCTCGGTCGTTCGGCTGCGGCGAGCGGTATCAGCTCACTCAAAGGCGGTAATA
CGGTTATCCACAGAATCAGGGGATAACGCAGGAAAGAACATGTGAGCAAAAGGCCAGCAAAAGGCCAGGA
ACCGTAAAAAGGCCGCGTTGCTGGCGTTTTTCCATAGGCTCCGCCCCCCTGACGAGCATCACAAAAATCG
ACGCTCAAGTCAGAGGTGGCGAAACCCGACAGGACTATAAAGATACCAGGCGTTTCCCCCTGGAAGCTCC
CTCGTGCGCTCTCCTGTTCCGACCCTGCCGCTTACCGGATACCTGTCCGCCTTTCTCCCTTCGGGAAGCG
TGGCGCTTTCTCATAGCTCACGCTGTAGGTATCTCAGTTCGGTGTAGGTCGTTCGCTCCAAGCTGGGCTG
TGTGCACGAACCCCCCGTTCAGCCCGACCGCTGCGCCTTATCCGGTAACTATCGTCTTGAGTCCAACCCG
GTAAGACACGACTTATCGCCACTGGCAGCAGCCACTGGTAACAGGATTAGCAGAGCGAGGTATGTAGGCG
GTGCTACAGAGTTCTTGAAGTGGTGGCCTAACTACGGCTACACTAGAAGAACAGTATTTGGTATCTGCGC
TCTGCTGAAGCCAGTTACCTTCGGAAAAAGAGTTGGTAGCTCTTGATCCGGCAAACAAACCACCGCTGGT
AGCGGTGGTTTTTTTGTTTGCAAGCAGCAGATTACGCGCAGAAAAAAAGGATCTCAAGAAGATCCTTTGA
TCTTTTCTACGGGGTCTGACGCTCAGTGGAACGAAAACTCACGTTAAGGGATTTTGGTCATGAGATTATC
AAAAAGGATCTTCACCTAGATCCTTTTAAATTAAAAATGAAGTTTTAAATCAATCTAAAGTATATATGAG
TAAACTTGGTCTGACAGCGGCCGCAAATGCTAAACCACTGCAGTGGTTACCAGTGCTTGATCAGTGAGGC
ACCGATCTCAGCGATCTGCCTATTTCGTTCGTCCATAGTGGCCTGACTCCCCGTCGTGTAGATCACTACG
ATTCGTGAGGGCTTACCATCAGGCCCCAGCGCAGCAATGATGCCGCGAGAGCCGCGTTCACCGGCCCCCG
ATTTGTCAGCAATGAACCAGCCAGCAGGGAGGGCCGAGCGAAGAAGTGGTCCTGCTACTTTGTCCGCCTC
CATCCAGTCTATGAGCTGCTGTCGTGATGCTAGAGTAAGAAGTTCGCCAGTGAGTAGTTTCCGAAGAGTT
GTGGCCATTGCTACTGGCATCGTGGTATCACGCTCGTCGTTCGGTATGGCTTCGTTCAACTCTGGTTCCC
AGCGGTCAAGCCGGGTCACATGATCACCCATATTATGAAGAAATGCAGTCAGCTCCTTAGGGCCTCCGAT
CGTTGTCAGAAGTAAGTTGGCCGCGGTGTTGTCGCTCATGGTAATGGCAGCACTACACAATTCTCTTACC
GTCATGCCATCCGTAAGATGCTTTTCCGTGACCGGCGAGTACTCAACCAAGTCGTTTTGTGAGTAGTGTA
TACGGCGACCAAGCTGCTCTTGCCCGGCGTCTATACGGGACAACACCGCGCCACATAGCAGTACTTTGAA
AGTGCTCATCATCGGGAATCGTTCTTCGGGGCGGAAAGACTCAAGGATCTTGCCGCTATTGAGATCCAGT
TCGATATAGCCCACTCTTGCACCCAGTTGATCTTCAGCATCTTTTACTTTCACCAGCGTTTCGGGGTGTG
CAAAAACAGGCAAGCAAAATGCCGCAAAGAAGGGAATGAGTGCGACACGAAAATGTTGGATGCTCATACT
CGTCCTTTTTCAATATTATTGAAGCATTTATCAGGGTTACTAGTACGTCTCTCAAGGATAAGTAAGTAAT
ATTAAGGTACGGGAGGTATTGGACAGGCCGCAATAAAATATCTTTATTTTCATTACATCTGTGTGTTGGT
TTTTTGTGTGAATCGATAGTACTAACATACGCTCTCCATCAAAACAAAACGAAACAAAACAAACTAGCAA
AATAGGCTGTCCCCAGTGCAAGTGCAGGTGCCAGAACATTTCTCTGGCCTAACTGGCCTCAATATTGGCC
ATTAGCCATATTATTCATTGGTTATATAGCATAAATCAATATTGGCTATTGGCCATTGCATACGTTGTAT
CTATATCATAATATGTACATTTATATTGGCTCATGTCCAATATGACCGCCATGTTGGCATTGATTATTGA
CTAGTTATTAATAGTAATCAATTACGGGGTCATTAGTTCATAGCCCATATATGGAGTTCCGCGTTACATA
ACTTACGGTAAATGGCCCGCCTGGCTGACCGCCCAACGACCCCCGCCCATTGACGTCAATAATGACGTAT
GTTCCCATAGTAACGCCAATAGGGACTTTCCATTGACGTCAATGGGTGGAGTATTTACGGTAAACTGCCC
ACTTGGCAGTACATCAAGTGTATCATATGCCAAGTCCGCCCCCTATTGACGTCAATGACGGTAAATGGCC
CGCCTGGCATTATGCCCAGTACATGACCTTACGGGACTTTCCTACTTGGCAGTACATCTACGTATTAGTC
ATCGCTATTACCATGGTGATGCGGTTTTGGCAGTACACCAATGGGCGTGGATAGCGGTTTGACTCACGGG
GATTTCCAAGTCTCCACCCCATTGACGTCAATGGGAGTTTGTTTTGGCACCAAAATCAACGGGACTTTCC
AAAATGTCGTAATAACCCCGCCCCGTTGACGCAAATGGGCGGTAGGCGTGTACGGTGGGAGGTCTATATA
AGCAGAGCTCGTTTAGTGAACCGTCAGATCACTAGAAGCTTAACCATGGCCTCCACTCGTGTCCTCGCCT
CTCGCCTGGCCTCCCGGATGGCTGCTTCCGCCAAGGTTGCCCGCCCTGCTGTCCGCGTTGCTCAGGTCAG
CAAGCGCACCATCCAGACTGGCTCCCCCCTCCAGACCCTCAAGCGCACCCAGATGACCTCCATCGTCAAC
GCCACCACCCGCCAGGCTTTCCAGAAGCGCGCCTACTCTTCCTGGAATTCAGCTTGGCAATCCGGTACTG
TTGGTAAAGCCACCGAAGATGCCAAAAACATTAAGAAGGGCCCAGCGCCATTCTACCCACTCGAAGACGG
GACCGCCGGCGAGCAGCTGCACAAAGCCATGAAGCGCTACGCCCTGGTGCCCGGCACCATCGCCTTTACC
GACGCACATATCGAGGTGGACATTACCTACGCCGAGTACTTCGAGATGAGCGTTCGGCTGGCAGAAGCTA
TGAAGCGCTATGGGCTGAATACAAACCATCGGATCGTGGTGTGCAGCGAGAATAGCTTGCAGTTCTTCAT
GCCCGTGTTGGGTGCCCTGTTCATCGGTGTGGCTGTGGCCCCAGCTAACGACATCTACAACGAGCGCGAG
CTGCTGAACAGCATGGGCATCAGCCAGCCCACCGTCGTATTCGTGAGCAAGAAAGGGCTGCAAAAGATCC
TCAACGTGCAAAAGAAGCTACCGATCATACAAAAGATCATCATCATGGATAGCAAGACCGACTACCAGGG
CTTCCAAAGCATGTACACCTTCGTGACTTCCCATTTGCCACCCGGCTTCAACGAGTACGACTTCGTGCCC
GAGAGCTTCGACCGGGACAAAACCATCGCCCTGATCATGAACAGTAGTGGCAGTACCGGATTGCCCAAGG
GCGTAGCCCTACCGCACCGCACCGCTTGTGTCCGATTCAGTCATGCCCGCGACCCCATCTTCGGCAACCA
GATCATCCCCGACACCGCTATCCTCAGCGTGGTGCCATTTCACCACGGCTTCGGCATGTTCACCACGCTG
GGCTACTTGATCTGCGGCTTTCGGGTCGTGCTCATGTACCGCTTCGAGGAGGAGCTATTCTTGCGCAGCT
TGCAAGACTATAAGATTCAATCTGCCCTGCTGGTGCCCACACTATTTAGCTTCTTCGCTAAGAGCACTCT
CATCGACAAGTACGACCTAAGCAACTTGCACGAGATCGCCAGCGGCGGGGCGCCGCTCAGCAAGGAGGTA
GGTGAGGCCGTGGCCAAACGCTTCCACCTACCAGGCATCCGCCAGGGCTACGGCCTGACAGAAACAACCA
GCGCCATTCTGATCACCCCCGAAGGGGACGACAAGCCTGGCGCAGTAGGCAAGGTGGTGCCCTTCTTCGA
GGCTAAGGTGGTGGACTTGGACACCGGTAAGACACTGGGTGTGAACCAGCGCGGCGAGCTGTGCGTCCGT
GGCCCCATGATCATGAGCGGCTACGTTAACAACCCCGAGGCTACAAACGCTCTCATCGACAAGGACGGCT
GGCTGCACAGCGGCGACATCGCCTACTGGGACGAGGACGAGCACTTCTTCATCGTGGACCGGCTGAAGAG
CCTGATCAAATACAAGGGCTACCAGGTAGCCCCAGCCGAACTGGAGAGCATCCTGCTGCAACACCCCAAC
ATCTTCGACGCCGGGGTCGCCGGCCTGCCCGACGACGATGCCGGCGAGCTGCCCGCCGCAGTCGTCGTGC
TGGAACACGGTAAAACCATGACCGAGAAGGAGATCGTGGACTATGTGGCCAGCCAGGTTACAACCGCCAA
GAAGCTGCGCGGTGGTGTTGTGTTCGTGGACGAGGTGCCTAAAGGACTGACCGGCAAGTTGGACGCCCGC
AAGATCCGCGAGATTCTCATTAAGGCCAAGAAGGGCGGCAAGATCGCCGTGATCCCCGGGGGATCGGGTG
ACGGTCCGGTCGCCACCTACCCATACGATGTTCCAGATTACGCTGGTCGACGGATCGGTGGTGGTTCTGG
AGGCGGTTCTATGAGAGATCATATGGTTTTGCATGAATATGTTAATGCTGCTGGTATTACTTAATAATTC
TAGAGTCGGGGCGGCCGGCCGCTTCGAGCAGACATGATAAGATACATTGATGAGTTTGGACAAACCACAA
CTAGAATGCAGTGAAAAAAATGCTTTATTTGTGAAATTTGTGATGCTATTGCTTTATTTGTAACCATTAT
AAGCTGCAATAAACAAGTTAACAACAACAATTGCATTCATTTTATGTTTCAGGTTCAGGGGGAGGTGTGG
GAGGTTTTTTAAAGCAAGTAAAACCTCTACAAATGTGGTAAAATCGATAAGGATCCGTTTGCGTATTGGG
CGCTCTTCCGCTGATCTGCGCAGCACCATGGCCTGAAATAACCTCTGAAAGAGGAACTTGGTTAGCTACC
TTCTGAGGCGGAAAGAACCAGCTGTGGAATGTGTGTCAGTTAGGGTGTGGAAAGTCCCCAGGCTCCCCAG
CAGGCAGAAGTATGCAAAGCATGCATCTCAATTAGTCAGCAACCAGGTGTGGAAAGTCCCCAGGCTCCCC
AGCAGGCAGAAGTATGCAAAGCATGCATCTCAATTAGTCAGCAACCATAGTCCCGCCCCTAACTCCGCCC
ATCCCGCCCCTAACTCCGCCCAGTTCCGCCCATTCTCCGCCCCATGGC
Features (pLannotate 1.2.2; 16 found; start..end, strand, type, name):
    133..1170    +  CDS            HygR: hygromycin B phosphotransferase confers resistance to hygromycin
   1194..1242    +  polyA_signal   poly(A) signal: synthetic polyadenylation signal
   1258..1389    +  CDS            TcR (fragment): tetracycline efflux protein; tet; confers resistance to tetracycline
   1569..2157    -  rep_origin     ori: high-copy-number ColE1/pMB1/pBR322/pUC origin of replication
   2357..3217    -  CDS            AmpR: β-lactamase confers resistance to ampicillin, carbenicillin, and related antibiotics
   3218..3259    -  promoter       AmpR promoter (fragment): bla
   3322..3370    +  polyA_signal   poly(A) signal: synthetic polyadenylation signal
   3384..3475    +  misc_feature   pause site: RNA polymerase II transcriptional pause signal from the human α2 globin gene
   3628..4005    +  enhancer       CMV enhancer: human cytomegalovirus immediate early enhancer
   4007..4206    +  promoter       CMV promoter: human cytomegalovirus (CMV) immediate early promoter
   4294..4452    +  CDS            oli (fragment): ATP9_NEUCR - Also known as atp-9, atp9, prl-1. Experimental evidence at protein level: Swiss-Prot protein existence level 1. Mitochondrial membrane ATP synthase (F(1)F(0) ATP synthase or Complex V) produces ATP from ADP in the presence of a proton gradient across the membrane which is generated by electron transport complexes of the respiratory chain. F-type ATPases consist of two structural domains, F(1) - containing the extramembraneous catalytic core and F(0) - containing the membrane proton channel, linked together by a central stalk and a peripheral stalk. During catalysis, ATP synthesis
   4495..6141    +  CDS            luciferase: firefly luciferase synthetic luc2 version of the luciferase gene
   6178..6204    +  CDS            3xHA (fragment): three tandem HA epitope tags
   6338..6459    -  polyA_signal   SV40 poly(A) signal: SV40 polyadenylation signal
   6485..6616    -  CDS            LT_SV40 (fragment): Experimental evidence at protein level: Swiss-Prot protein existence level 1. Isoform 17kT antigen targets host RBL2 for degradation and promotes cell proliferation. Transactivates host cyclin A promoter through its J domain. From Simian virus 40 (SV40).
   6653..102     +  promoter       SV40 promoter (across the origin): SV40 enhancer and early promoter
