[The description below was written by a language model from this plasmid's Addgene catalogue record and pLannotate feature annotations shown in this document.]
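Description:
pMTS-hFluc-HA-GFP11 is a 6.9 kb mammalian expression plasmid built on the phFluc-WT backbone that encodes a mitochondrially targeted firefly luciferase reporter. It is propagated in E. coli as a high-copy plasmid through a ColE1/pUC-type origin with β-lactamase (ampicillin) selection. For selecting transfected mammalian cells it carries a hygromycin B phosphotransferase gene driven by the SV40 enhancer/early promoter and terminated by a synthetic poly(A) signal. Small annotated fragments of a tetracycline resistance gene and of SV40 large T antigen appear to be non-functional backbone remnants.

The reporter cassette is driven by the human CMV immediate-early enhancer and promoter. A synthetic poly(A) signal and an RNA polymerase II transcriptional pause site lie upstream, an arrangement commonly used to limit read-through transcription from the backbone into a reporter. The open reading frame begins with a mitochondrial targeting sequence, which the annotation identifies as a fragment of the Neurospora crassa ATP synthase subunit 9 precursor, a presequence widely used for import into the mitochondrial matrix. This is followed by the synthetic luc2 version of firefly luciferase. An HA epitope sits at the C-terminus, annotated as a short fragment consistent with a single copy. The catalogue entry also lists GFP11, the eleventh β-strand of GFP, which the feature table does not annotate separately. An SV40 poly(A) signal lies downstream of the cassette, although it is annotated on the opposite strand.

The design gives three readouts: luciferase activity, immunodetection through HA, and split-GFP complementation, in which fluorescence appears only where GFP11 meets the GFP1-10 fragment. The associated work concerns the sequestration of misfolded proteins with mitochondria, where such a reporter could serve to probe mitochondrial localisation and protein folding state.
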