Addgene plasmid #177726: pMTS-hFluc-HA-GFP11
Purpose: Firefly luciferase reporter fused to a mitochondria signal sequence for mitochondrial targeting with an HA tag and the eleventh β-strand of GFP added to the C-terminus
Depositing lab: Erik Böttger. Publication: ER-misfolded proteins become sequestered with mitochondria and impair mitochondrial function. Cortes Sanchon A, Santhosh Kumar H, Mantovani M, Osinnii I, Mateos JM, Kaech A, Shcherbakov D, Akbergenov R, Bottger EC. Commun Biol. 2021 Dec 2;4(1):1350. doi: 10.1038/s42003-021-02873-w. PubMed 34857875.
Backbone
  Vector backbone: phFluc-WT
  Backbone manufacturer: Addgene #177714
  Vector type: Mammalian Expression, Bacterial Expression
  Selectable markers: Hygromycin
Growth in bacteria
  Bacterial resistance: Ampicillin, 100 μg/mL
  Growth temperature: 37°C
  Growth strain: DH5alpha
  Copy number: High Copy
Gene/Insert
  Gene/Insert name: hFluc
  Insert size (bp): 2049
  Tag / fusion protein: Mitochondrial Targeting Sequence (N terminal on insert); HA (C terminal on insert); GFP11 (C terminal on insert)
Terms and licenses: Academic/Nonprofit Terms; Industry Terms: Not Available to Industry
How to cite: pMTS-hFluc-HA-GFP11 was a gift from Erik Böttger (Addgene plasmid # 177726 ; http://n2t.net/addgene:177726 ; RRID:Addgene_177726)
